Addgene plasmid #11185: 1574 pSG5L Flag HA GGA3
Depositing lab: William Sellers. Depositing organization: Dana-Farber Cancer Institute.
Backbone
  Vector backbone: pSG5L-Flag-HA
  Backbone size w/o insert (bp): 4100
  Vector type: Mammalian Expression
Growth in bacteria
  Bacterial resistance: Ampicillin, 100 μg/mL
  Growth temperature: 37°C
  Growth strain: DH5alpha
  Copy number: High Copy
Gene/Insert
  Gene/Insert name: GGA3 (alt name: golgi associated, gamma adaptin ear containing, ARF binding protein 3)
  Species: H. sapiens (human)
  Insert size (bp): 2100
  Entrez Gene: GGA3
  Tag / fusion protein: flag (N terminal on backbone); HA (N terminal on backbone)
  Cloning method: Restriction Enzyme; 5′ cloning site BamHI (not destroyed); 3′ cloning site EcoRI (not destroyed)
  Sequencing primers: 5′ T7
Terms and licenses: Academic/Nonprofit Terms; Industry Terms: Not Available to Industry
How to cite: 1574 pSG5L Flag HA GGA3 was a gift from William Sellers (Addgene plasmid # 11185 ; http://n2t.net/addgene:11185 ; RRID:Addgene_11185)
