[The description below was written by a language model from this plasmid's Addgene catalogue record.]
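Description:
1574 pSG5L Flag HA GGA3 is a mammalian expression plasmid built on the pSG5L-Flag-HA backbone (about 4.1 kb without insert). It carries the human GGA3 coding sequence, which encodes the golgi associated, gamma adaptin ear containing, ARF binding protein 3. The insert is roughly 2.1 kb and was placed between BamHI and EcoRI sites by restriction cloning, and both sites remain intact, so the fragment can be excised or moved to another vector. The plasmid is maintained in E. coli as a high-copy construct under ampicillin selection. No selectable marker for mammalian cells is listed.

The backbone supplies Flag and HA epitope tags at the N terminus, so GGA3 is produced as a doubly tagged fusion protein. This allows the protein to be detected or purified with standard anti-Flag or anti-HA reagents, including sequential two-step affinity purification, without a GGA3-specific antibody. The record does not state the promoter or other regulatory elements, and no feature table is provided. Vectors of the pSG5 family generally use the SV40 early promoter with an SV40 polyadenylation signal. The listing of T7 as the 5′ sequencing primer suggests a T7 promoter site upstream of the insert, but neither point is confirmed here. The record does not give a specific purpose. A construct of this design suits transient expression of tagged GGA3 in cultured mammalian cells, for example to study its localisation, its binding partners, or its role as an ARF-binding adaptor in Golgi-associated trafficking.
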