>Addgene plasmid #11185 | 1574 pSG5L Flag HA GGA3 | addgene partial sequence | sequence record 18103 | 11185 with T7
AGGACGACGATGACAGCTCGATGGAGGATACCCCTACGACGTGCCCGACTACGCCAGCGGATCCATGGCG
GAGGCGGAAGGGGAAAGCCTGGAGTCCTGGCTCAATAAAGCCACCAATCCTTCCAACCGCCAGGAGGACT
GGGAATACATAATTGGCTTCTGTGATCAGATCAACAAGGAGCTGGAAGGGCCACAGATCGCCGTCCGACT
GCTGGCCCACAAGATCCAGTCCCCACAGGAATGGGAGGCGCTCCAGGCCCTGACGTACCTGGGGGACAGG
GTGTCTGAGAAAGTGAAGACCAAGGTTATTGAGCTGCTGTACAGCTGGACCATGGCCCTGCCAGAAGAAG
CAAAGATCAAAGACGCCTACCACATGCTGAAGAGACAGGGCATAGTGCAGTCTGACCCACCAATTCCTGT
GGATAGGACGCTGATCCCCTCTCCACCACCTCGTCCCAAAAACCCTGTTTTTGATGATGAGGAGAAGTCC
AAGCTTTTAGCCAAGCTGCTGAAAAGCAAAAACCCAGATGACCTGCAGGAGGCCAACAAGCTCATCAAGT
CCATGGTGAAGGAAGAGAGGCACGGATCCAGAAGGGACCAACGTCTGCACACGTTAGAGGAAGTTACAAC
ACGTGAGACTGCTCAGTGAGATGCTGCT
